>Addgene plasmid #142279 | TFORF0626 | addgene full sequence | sequence record 427298 | Addgene NGS Result
TTAATGTAGTCTTATGCAATACTCTTGTAGTCTTGCAACATGGTAACGATGAGTTAGCAACATGCCTTAC
AAGGAGAGAAAAAGCACCGTGCATGCCGATTGGTGGAAGTAAGGTGGTACGATCGTGCCTTATTAGGAAG
GCAACAGACGGGTCTGACATGGATTGGACGAACCACTGAATTGCCGCATTGCAGAGATATTGTATTTAAG
TGCCTAGCTCGATACATAAACGGGTCTCTCTGGTTAGACCAGATCTGAGCCTGGGAGCTCTCTGGCTAAC
TAGGGAACCCACTGCTTAAGCCTCAATAAAGCTTGCCTTGAGTGCTTCAAGTAGTGTGTGCCCGTCTGTT
GTGTGACTCTGGTAACTAGAGATCCCTCAGACCCTTTTAGTCAGTGTGGAAAATCTCTAGCAGTGGCGCC
CGAACAGGGACTTGAAAGCGAAAGGGAAACCAGAGGAGCTCTCTCGACGCAGGACTCGGCTTGCTGAAGC
GCGCACGGCAAGAGGCGAGGGGCGGCGACTGGTGAGTACGCCAAAAATTTTGACTAGCGGAGGCTAGAAG
GAGAGAGATGGGTGCGAGAGCGTCAGTATTAAGCGGGGGAGAATTAGATCGCGATGGGAAAAAATTCGGT
TAAGGCCAGGGGGAAAGAAAAAATATAAATTAAAACATATAGTATGGGCAAGCAGGGAGCTAGAACGATT
CGCAGTTAATCCTGGCCTGTTAGAAACATCAGAAGGCTGTAGACAAATACTGGGACAGCTACAACCATCC
CTTCAGACAGGATCAGAAGAACTTAGATCATTATATAATACAGTAGCAACCCTCTATTGTGTGCATCAAA
GGATAGAGATAAAAGACACCAAGGAAGCTTTAGACAAGATAGAGGAAGAGCAAAACAAAAGTAAGACCAC
CGCACAGCAAGCGGCCGCTGATCTTCAGACCTGGAGGAGGAGATATGAGGGACAATTGGAGAAGTGAATT
ATATAAATATAAAGTAGTAAAAATTGAACCATTAGGAGTAGCACCCACCAAGGCAAAGAGAAGAGTGGTG
CAGAGAGAAAAAAGAGCAGTGGGAATAGGAGCTTTGTTCCTTGGGTTCTTGGGAGCAGCAGGAAGCACTA
TGGGCGCAGCGTCAATGACGCTGACGGTACAGGCCAGACAATTATTGTCTGGTATAGTGCAGCAGCAGAA
CAATTTGCTGAGGGCTATTGAGGCGCAACAGCATCTGTTGCAACTCACAGTCTGGGGCATCAAGCAGCTC
CAGGCAAGAATCCTGGCTGTGGAAAGATACCTAAAGGATCAACAGCTCCTGGGGATTTGGGGTTGCTCTG
GAAAACTCATTTGCACCACTGCTGTGCCTTGGAATGCTAGTTGGAGTAATAAATCTCTGGAACAGATTTG
GAATCACACGACCTGGATGGAGTGGGACAGAGAAATTAACAATTACACAAGCTTAATACACTCCTTAATT
GAAGAATCGCAAAACCAGCAAGAAAAGAATGAACAAGAATTATTGGAATTAGATAAATGGGCAAGTTTGT
GGAATTGGTTTAACATAACAAATTGGCTGTGGTATATAAAATTATTCATAATGATAGTAGGAGGCTTGGT
AGGTTTAAGAATAGTTTTTGCTGTACTTTCTATAGTGAATAGAGTTAGGCAGGGATATTCACCATTATCG
TTTCAGACCCACCTCCCAACCCCGAGGGGACCCATGCATTGCATCTCAATTAGTCAGCAACCAGGTGTGG
AAAGTCCCCAGGCTCCCCAGCAGGCAGAAGTATGCAAAGCATGCGTCTCAATTAGTCAGCAACCATAGTC
CCGCCCCTAACTCCGCCCATCCCGCCCCTAACTCCGCCCAGTTCCGCCCATTCTCCGCCCCATGGCTGAC
TAATTTTTTTTATTTATGCAGAGGCCGAGGCCGCCTCGGCCTCTGAGCTATTCCAGAAGTAGTGAGGAGG
CTTTTTTGGAGGCCTAGGCTTTTGCAAAAAGCTTTCTAGAGGTACCACCGGAGCTTACCATGACCGAGTA
CAAGCCCACGGTGCGCCTCGCCACCCGCGACGACGTCCCCAGGGCCGTACGCACCCTCGCCGCCGCGTTC
GCCGACTACCCCGCCACGCGCCACACCGTCGATCCGGACCGCCACATCGAGCGGGTCACCGAGCTGCAAG
AACTCTTCCTCACGCGCGTCGGGCTCGACATCGGCAAGGTGTGGGTCGCGGACGACGGCGCCGCCGTGGC
GGTCTGGACCACGCCGGAGAGCGTCGAAGCGGGGGCGGTGTTCGCCGAGATCGGCCCGCGCATGGCCGAG
TTGAGCGGTTCCCGGCTGGCCGCGCAGCAACAGATGGAAGGCCTCCTGGCGCCGCACCGGCCCAAGGAGC
CCGCGTGGTTCCTGGCCACCGTCGGCGTCTCGCCCGACCACCAGGGCAAGGGTCTGGGCAGCGCCGTCGT
GCTCCCCGGAGTGGAGGCGGCCGAGCGCGCCGGGGTGCCCGCCTTCCTGGAGACCTCCGCGCCCCGCAAC
CTCCCCTTCTACGAGCGGCTCGGCTTCACCGTCACCGCCGACGTCGAGGTGCCCGAAGGACCGCGCACCT
GGTGCATGACCCGCAAGCCCGGTGCCAGTTAACGAATTCTAGATCTTGAGACAAATGGCAGTATTCATCC
ACAATTTTAAAAGAAAAGGGGGGATTGGGGGGTACAGTGCAGGGGAAAGAATAGTAGACATAATAGCAAC
AGACATACAAACTAAAGAATTACAAAAACAAATTACAAAAATTCAAAATTTTCGGGTTTATTACAGGGAC
AGCAGAGATCCACTTTGGCGCCGGCTCGAGGCCTGCAGGTGCAAAGATGGATAAAGTTTTAAACAGAGAG
GAATCTTTGCAGCTAATGGACCTTCTAGGTCTTGAAAGGAGTGGGAATTGGCTCCGGTGCCCGTCAGTGG
GCAGAGCGCACATCGCCCACAGTCCCCGAGAAGTTGGGGGGAGGGGTCGGCAATTGAACCGGTGCCTAGA
GAAGGTGGCGCGGGGTAAACTGGGAAAGTGATGTCGTGTACTGGCTCCGCCTTTTTCCCGAGGGTGGGGG
AGAACCGTATATAAGTGCAGTAGTCGCCGTGAACGTTCTTTTTCGCAACGGGTTTGCCGCCAGAACACAG
GTAAGTGCCGTGTGTGGTTCCCGCGGGCCTGGCCTCTTTACGGGTTATGGCCCTTGCGTGCCTTGAATTA
CTTCCACCTGGCTGCAGTACGTGATTCTTGATCCCGAGCTTCGGGTTGGAAGTGGGTGGGAGAGTTCGAG
GCCTTGCGCTTAAGGAGCCCCTTCGCCTCGTGCTTGAGTTGAGGCCTGGCCTGGGCGCTGGGGCCGCCGC
GTGCGAATCTGGTGGCACCTTCGCGCCTGTCTCGCTGCTTTCGATAAGTCTCTAGCCATTTAAAATTTTT
GATGACCTGCTGCGACGCTTTTTTTCTGGCAAGATAGTCTTGTAAATGCGGGCCAAGATCTGCACACTGG
TATTTCGGTTTTTGGGGCCGCGGGCGGCGACGGGGCCCGTGCGTCCCAGCGCACATGTTCGGCGAGGCGG
GGCCTGCGAGCGCGGCCACCGAGAATCGGACGGGGGTAGTCTCAAGCTGGCCGGCCTGCTCTGGTGCCTG
GCCTCGCGCCGCCGTGTATCGCCCCGCCCTGGGCGGCAAGGCTGGCCCGGTCGGCACCAGTTGCGTGAGC
GGAAAGATGGCCGCTTCCCGGCCCTGCTGCAGGGAGCTCAAAATGGAGGACGCGGCGCTCGGGAGAGCGG
GCGGGTGAGTCACCCACACAAAGGAAAAGGGCCTTTCCGTCCTCAGCCGTCGCTTCATGTGACTCCACGG
AGTACCGGGCGCCGTCCAGGCACCTCGATTAGTTCTCGAGCTTTTGGAGTACGTCGTCTTTAGGTTGGGG
GGAGGGGTTTTATGCGATGGAGTTTCCCCACACTGAGTGGGTGGAGACTGAAGTTAGGCCAGCTTGGCAC
TTGATGTAATTCTCCTTGGAATTTGCCCTTTTTGAGTTTGGATCTTGGTTCATTCTCAAGCCTCAGACAG
TGGTTCAAAGTTTTTTTCTTCCATTTCAGGTGTCGTGAGGCTAGCACCGCCACCATGGCCGCAGTCAAGG
AGCCTTTGGAGTTCCATGCCAAGCGGCCTTGGCGCCCCGAGGAGGCAGTAGAAGATCCGGACGAGGAGGA
TGAGGATAATACTAGTGAAGCCGAGAATGGGTTCTCCCTGGAGGAAGTGTTACGGCTCGGAGGCACCAAG
CAAGATTACCTTATGCTGGCTACTTTGGATGAGAATGAGGAAGTGATAGATGGAGGCAAAAAAGGAGCAA
TCGATGACCTTCAGCAAGGTGAATTGGAAGCATTTATTCAAAATCTTAATTTGGCGAAGTATACAAAAGC
TTCCTTAGTTGAAGAAGATGAACCAGCTGAAAAAGAAAATTCCAGCAAAAAAGAAGTAAAAATACCTAAA
ATAAATAATAAAAATACAGCAGAAAGTCAAAGGACATCAGTTAATAAGGTGAAAAATAAGAATAGGCCAG
AACCACATTCTGATGAGAATGGCAGTACCACACCGAAAGTAAAGAAAGATAAACAGAACATCTTTGAATT
TTTTGAGAGACAGACTTTGTTACTTAGGCCTGGAGGCAAATGGTATGATCTGGAGTACAGCAATGAATAT
TCTTTGAAACCCCAGCCTCAGGATGTTGTATCTAAGTACAAAACCCTTGCTCAGAAGCTGTATCAGCATG
AAATCAACTTATTCAAAAGTAAGACGAATAGTCAAAAGGGAGCCTCTTCTACCTGGATGAAGGCAATTGT
GTCATCGGGGACACTAGGTGACAGGATGGCAGCCATGATTCTTCTTATTCAGGATGATGCCGTTCACACA
CTTCAGTTTGTAGAAACTCTTGTGAACCTTGTTAAAAAGAAGGGCAGCAAACAGCAGTGCCTTATGGCCT
TGGATACTTTCAAAGAGTTGCTTATCACAGACCTTTTGCCAGACAATCGGAAGCTGAGGATTTTCAGCCA
GCGTCCTTTTGACAAACTGGAACAGTTGTCCAGTGGCAACAAGGACTCAAGAGATAGAAGACTGATATTA
TGGTATTTTGAACACCAGCTGAAACACTTAGTGGCTGAATTTGTGCAGGTCTTAGAAACTTTAAGTCATG
ATACATTAGTAACCACTAAAACTCGAGCCCTTACCGTGGCTCATGAGCTGCTTTGTAACAAGCCTGAGGA
AGAAAAGGCTCTTCTTGTGCAAGTGGTAAATAAACTGGGAGATCCTCAGAACAGAATTGCCACAAAAGCA
TCCCATCTGTTAGAGACATTACTTTGTAAACATCCCAATATGAAAGGAGTTGTGTCTGGTGAAGTAGAAA
GGCTACTCTTCCGCTCAAATATCAGCTCCAAAGCTCAATATTATGCAATTTGCTTTTTAAATCAAATGGC
TCTGTCCCATGAAGAAAGTGAATTGGCTAACAAATTAATAACTGTTTACTTTTGCTTTTTTCGGACTTGT
GTCAAAAAAAAAGATGTTGAATCAAAAATGCTTAGCGCCCTTTTAACAGGTGTGAATAGGGCATACCCTT
ATTCCCAGACTGGTGATGACAAAGTAAGGGAGCAGATTGACACACTGTTTAAAGTGTTGCATATTGTGAA
TTTTAATACCAGTGTCCAGGCTTTAATGTTGCTTTTCCAAGTAATGAATTCTCAGCAGACAATATCGGAT
CGATATTACACAGCATTATACAGGAAGATGTTGGATCCAGGGTTGATGACGTGTTCCAAGCAAGCTATGT
TTCTTAACCTTGTCTACAAATCTCTGAAAGCTGACATTGTGTTGCGCCGGGTGAAGGCTTTTGTGAAGAG
GTTACTTCAAGTTACTTGTCAACAGATGCCACCATTTATATGTGGAGCTTTATATCTTGTGTCTGAGATC
CTTAAAGCAAAACCAGGTTTAAGAAGCCAACTAGATGATCATCCGGAGTCTGATGATGAAGAAAATTTTA
TTGATGCAAATGATGATGAAGACATGGAAAAATTCACTGATGCAGACAAAGAAACAGAGATAGTGAAAAA
ACTTGAGACAGAGGAAACAGTTCCTGAAACTGATGTAGAAACCAAAAAACCAGAGGTTGCTTCCTGGGTG
CACTTTGATAATTTGAAAGGTGGGAAACAGTTAAATAAATACGATCCATTCAGTAGAAACCCTCTGTTCT
GTGGAGCTGAAAATACAAGTCTTTGGGAACTCAAAAAGTTATCTGTGCATTTTCATCCCTCCGTGGCCCT
TTTTGCAAAGACCATCCTTCAGGGAAACTATATTCAGTATTCAGGGGACCCACTGCAGGATTTCACTCTA
ATGAGATTTTTGGATCGATTTGTATACCGAAATCCAAAGCCCCATAAAGGCAAAGAAAACACAGATAGTG
TTGTGATGCAGCCGAAAAGAAAACATTTTATTAAGGATATTCGTCATCTTCCTGTGAACAGTAAGGAGTT
CCTTGCAAAAGAAGAAAGCCAAATACCAGTGGATGAAGTGTTTTTCCACAGGTATTATAAAAAAGTTGCT
GTTAAAGAGAAACAAAAACGGGATGCAGATGAAGAAAGTATAGAAGACGTGGATGATGAAGAATTTGAAG
AGCTGATTGACACATTTGAAGATGATAACTGTTTCAGCTCTGGAAAGGATGATATGGATTTTGCTGGAAA
CGTGAAAAAGAGAACAAAAGGAGCTAAGGATAACACATTAGATGAAGATTCAGAAGGTAGTGATGATGAA
CTTGGTAACCTGGATGACGATGAAGTTTCTTTAGGAAGTATGGATGATGAAGAATTTGCTGAAGTTGATG
AAGATGGAGGAACATTCATGGATGTGTTAGATGATGAAAGTGAGAGCGTTCCAGAACTTGAAGTCCACTC
CAAAGTCAGTACTAAGAAAAGCAAGAGAAAAGGTACAGATGATTTTGACTTTGCTGGCTCATTTCAAGGG
CCAAGAAAAAAGAAAAGAAACTTAAATGATTCCAGCCTATTTGTATCTGCTGAAGAGTTTGGCCATCTAT
TGGATGAAAATATGGGATCCAAGTTTGATAACATTGGCATGAATGCCATGGCTAACAAAGATAATGCAAG
TCTCAAACAGCTTAGATGGGAGGCTGAACGTGATGACTGGCTACACAACAGAGATGCAAAAAGTATCATC
AAGAAAAAGAAACATTTTAAAAAGAAGAGGATTAAAACCACTCAAAAAACTAAAAAACAAAGGAAATAGT
AATGAACTAGTCCGTAACTTGAAAGTATTTCGATTTCTTGGCTTTATATATCTTGTGGAAAGGACGATCC
GCGGTCGGGTAAGTACAATTAACGCGTTAAGTCGACAATCAACCTCTGGATTACAAAATTTGTGAAAGAT
TGACTGGTATTCTTAACTATGTTGCTCCTTTTACGCTATGTGGATACGCTGCTTTAATGCCTTTGTATCA
TGCTATTGCTTCCCGTATGGCTTTCATTTTCTCCTCCTTGTATAAATCCTGGTTGCTGTCTCTTTATGAG
GAGTTGTGGCCCGTTGTCAGGCAACGTGGCGTGGTGTGCACTGTGTTTGCTGACGCAACCCCCACTGGTT
GGGGCATTGCCACCACCTGTCAGCTCCTTTCCGGGACTTTCGCTTTCCCCCTCCCTATTGCCACGGCGGA
ACTCATCGCCGCCTGCCTTGCCCGCTGCTGGACAGGGGCTCGGCTGTTGGGCACTGACAATTCCGTGGTG
TTGTCGGGGAAATCATCGTCCTTTCCTTGGCTGCTCGCCTGTGTTGCCACCTGGATTCTGCGCGGGACGT
CCTTCTGCTACGTCCCTTCGGCCCTCAATCCAGCGGACCTTCCTTCCCGCGGCCTGCTGCCGGCTCTGCG
GCCTCTTCCGCGTCTTCGCCTTCGCCCTCAGACGAGTCGGATCTCCCTTTGGGCCGCCTCCCCGCGTCGA
CTTTAAGACCAATGACTTACAAGGCAGCTGTAGATCTTAGCCACTTTTTAAAAGAAAAGGGGGGACTGGA
AGGGCTAATTCACTCCCAACGAAGACAAGATCTGCTTTTTGCTTGTACTGGGTCTCTCTGGTTAGACCAG
ATCTGAGCCTGGGAGCTCTCTGGCTAACTAGGGAACCCACTGCTTAAGCCTCAATAAAGCTTGCCTTGAG
TGCTTCAAGTAGTGTGTGCCCGTCTGTTGTGTGACTCTGGTAACTAGAGATCCCTCAGACCCTTTTAGTC
AGTGTGGAAAATCTCTAGCAGTACGTATAGTAGTTCATGTCATCTTATTATTCAGTATTTATAACTTGCA
AAGAAATGAATATCAGAGAGTGAGAGGAACTTGTTTATTGCAGCTTATAATGGTTACAAATAAAGCAATA
GCATCACAAATTTCACAAATAAAGCATTTTTTTCACTGCATTCTAGTTGTGGTTTGTCCAAACTCATCAA
TGTATCTTATCATGTCTGGCTCTAGCTATCCCGCCCCTAACTCCGCCCATCCCGCCCCTAACTCCGCCCA
GTTCCGCCCATTCTCCGCCCCATGGCTGACTAATTTTTTTTATTTATGCAGAGGCCGAGGCCGCCTCGGC
CTCTGAGCTATTCCAGAAGTAGTGAGGAGGCTTTTTTGGAGGCCTAGGGACGTACCCAATTCGCCCTATA
GTGAGTCGTATTACGCGCGCTCACTGGCCGTCGTTTTACAACGTCGTGACTGGGAAAACCCTGGCGTTAC
CCAACTTAATCGCCTTGCAGCACATCCCCCTTTCGCCAGCTGGCGTAATAGCGAAGAGGCCCGCACCGAT
CGCCCTTCCCAACAGTTGCGCAGCCTGAATGGCGAATGGG
[124 nt withheld, positions 8861-8984]
C
[91 nt withheld, positions 8986-9076]
A
[49 nt withheld, positions 9078-9126]
CCTTTGACGTTGGAGTCCACGTTCTTT
[37 nt withheld, positions 9154-9190]
ACCCTATCTCGGTCTATTCTTTTGATTTATAAGGGATTTTGCCGATTTCGGCCTATTGGTTAAAAAATGA
GCTGATTTAACAAAAATTTAACGCGAATTTTAACAAAATATTAACGCTTACAATTTAGGTGGCACTTTTC
GGGGAAATGTGCGCGGAACCCCTATTTGTTTATTTTTCTAAATACATTCAAATATGTATCCGCTCATGAG
ACAATAACCCTGATAAATGCTTCAATAATATTGAAAAAGGAAGAGTATGAGTATTCAACATTTCCGTGTC
GCCCTTATTCCCTTTTTTGCGGCATTTTGCCTTCCTGTTTTTGCTCACCCAGAAACGCTGGTGAAAGTAA
AAGATGCTGAAGATCAGTTGGGTGCACGAGTGGGTTACATCGAACTGGATCTCAACAGCGGTAAGATCCT
TGAGAGTTTTCGCCCCGAAGAACGTTTTCCAATGATGAGCACTTTTAAAGTTCTGCTATGTGGCGCGGTA
TTATCCCGTATTGACGCCGGGCAAGAGCAACTCGGTCGCCGCATACACTATTCTCAGAATGACTTGGTTG
AGTACTCACCAGTCACAGAAAAGCATCTTACGGATGGCATGACAGTAAGAGAATTATGCAGTGCTGCCAT
AACCATGAGTGATAACACTGCGGCCAACTTACTTCTGACAACGATCGGAGGACCGAAGGAGCTAACCGCT
TTTTTGCACAACATGGGGGATCATGTAACTCGCCTTGATCGTTGGGAACCGGAGCTGAATGAAGCCATAC
CAAACGACGAGCGTGACACCACGATGCCTGTAGCAATGGCAACAACGTTGCGCAAACTATTAACTGGCGA
ACTACTTACTCTAGCTTCCCGGCAACAATTAATAGACTGGATGGAGGCGGATAAAGTTGCAGGACCACTT
CTGCGCTCGGCCCTTCCGGCTGGCTGGTTTATTGCTGATAAATCTGGAGCCGGTGAGCGTGGGTCTCGCG
GTATCATTGCAGCACTGGGGCCAGATGGTAAGCCCTCCCGTATCGTAGTTATCTACACGACGGGGAGTCA
GGCAACTATGGATGAACGAAATAGACAGATCGCTGAGATAGGTGCCTCACTGATTAAGCATTGGTAACTG
TCAGACCAAGTTTACTCATATATACTTTAGATTGATTTAAAACTTCATTTTTAATTTAAAAGGATCTAGG
TGAAGATCCTTTTTGATAATCTCATGACCAAAATCCCTTAACGTGAGTTTTCGTTCCACTGAGCGTCAGA
CCCCGTAGAAAAGATCAAAGGATCTTCTTGAGATCCTTTTTTTCTGCGCGTAATCTGCTGCTTGCAAACA
AAAAAACCACCGCTACCAGCGGTGGTTTGTTTGCCGGATCAAGAGCTACCAACTCTTTTTCCGAAGGTAA
CTGGCTTCAGCAGAGCGCAGATACCAAATACTGTTCTTCTAGTGTAGCCGTAGTTAGGCCACCACTTCAA
GAACTCTGTAGCACCGCCTACATACCTCGCTCTGCTAATCCTGTTACCAGTGGCTGCTGCCAGTGGCGAT
AAGTCGTGTCTTACCGGGTTGGACTCAAGACGATAGTTACCGGATAAGGCGCAGCGGTCGGGCTGAACGG
GGGGTTCGTGCACACAGCCCAGCTTGGAGCGAACGACCTACACCGAACTGAGATACCTACAGCGTGAGCT
ATGAGAAAGCGCCACGCTTCCCGAAGGGAGAAAGGCGGACAGGTATCCGGTAAGCGGCAGGGTCGGAACA
GGAGAGCGCACGAGGGAGCTTCCAGGGGGAAACGCCTGGTATCTTTATAGTCCTGTCGGGTTTCGCCACC
TCTGACTTGAGCGTCGATTTTTGTGATGCTCGTCAGGGGGGCGGAGCCTATGGAAAAACGCCAGCAACGC
GGCCTTTTTACGGTTCCTGGCCTTTTGCTGGCCTTTTGCTCACATGTTCTTTCCTGCGTTATCCCCTGAT
TCTGTGGATAACCGTATTACCGCCTTTGAGTGAGCTGATACCGCTCGCCGCAGCCGAACGACCGAGCGCA
GCGAGTCAGTGAGCGAGGAAGCGGAAGAGCGCCCAATACGCAAACCGCCTCTCCCCGCGCGTTGGCCGAT
TCATTAATGCAGCTGGCACGACAGGTTTCCCGACTGGAAAGCGGGCAGTGAGCGCAACGCAATTAATGTG
AGTTAGCTCACTCATTAGGCACCCCAGGCTTTACACTTTATGCTTCCGGCTCGTATGTTGTGTGGAATTG
TGAGCGGATAACAATTTCACACAGGAAACAGCTATGACCATGATTACGCCAAGCGCGCAATTAACCCTCA
CTAAAGGGAACAAAAGCTGGAGCTGCAAGC
Features (pLannotate 1.2.2; 31 found; start..end, strand, type, name):
      5..231     +  promoter       RSV promoter: Rous sarcoma virus enhancer/promoter
    232..412     +  LTR            5' LTR (truncated): truncated 5' long terminal repeat (LTR) from HIV-1
    459..584     +  misc_feature   HIV-1 Ψ: packaging signal of human immunodeficiency virus type 1
    568..931     +  CDS            HIV-1 gag (fragment): gag protein from human immunodeficiency virus 1; gag
   1077..1310    +  misc_feature   RRE: The Rev response element (RRE) of HIV-1 allows for Rev-dependent mRNA export from the nucleus to the cytoplasm.
   1687..1713    +  CDS            Rev (fragment): human immunodeficiency virus 1 (HIV-1) Rev protein; rev; enhances nuclear export of unspliced and incompletely spliced viral mRNAs
   1720..1743    +  promoter       SV40 promoter (fragment): SV40 early promoter
   1744..1815    +  promoter       SV40 promoter (fragment): SV40 enhancer and early promoter
   1839..1974    +  rep_origin     SV40 ori: SV40 origin of replication
   2020..2616    +  CDS            PuroR (fragment): puromycin N-acetyltransferase; pac from Streptomyces; confers resistance to puromycin
   2665..2782    +  misc_feature   cPPT/CTS: central polypurine tract and central termination sequence of HIV-1
   2847..2913    +  CDS            small t antigen (fragment): SV40 (simian virus 40) small t antigen
   2920..4098    +  promoter       EF-1α promoter: strong constitutive promoter for human elongation factor EF-1α
   4115..7276    +  CDS            CEBPZ: CEBPZ_HUMAN - Also known as CBF2. Experimental evidence at protein level: Swiss-Prot protein existence level 1. Stimulates transcription from the HSP70 promoter. From Homo sapiens (Human).
   7292..7345    +  promoter       U6 promoter (fragment): RNA polymerase III promoter for human U6 snRNA
   7387..7975    +  misc_feature   WPRE: woodchuck hepatitis virus posttranscriptional regulatory element
   8026..8045    +  misc_feature   cPPT/CTS (fragment): central polypurine tract and central termination sequence of HIV-1
   8047..8280    +  LTR            3' LTR (ΔU3): self-inactivating 3' long terminal repeat (LTR) from HIV-1
   8358..8479    +  polyA_signal   SV40 poly(A) signal: SV40 polyadenylation signal
   8519..8654    +  rep_origin     SV40 ori: SV40 origin of replication
   8675..8693    -  promoter       T7 promoter: promoter for bacteriophage T7 RNA polymerase
   8701..8856    +  CDS            lacZα (fragment): LacZα fragment of β-galactosidase; lacZ fragment
   8861..9289    +  rep_origin     f1 ori (sequence partly withheld): f1 bacteriophage origin of replication; arrow indicates direction of (+) strand synthesis
   9342..9446    +  promoter       AmpR promoter: bla
   9447..10307   +  CDS            AmpR: β-lactamase; bla; confers resistance to ampicillin, carbenicillin, and related antibiotics
  10478..11066   +  rep_origin     ori: high-copy-number ColE1/pMB1/pBR322/pUC origin of replication
  11249..11341   +  CDS            lacI (fragment): lac repressor; lacI; The lac repressor binds to the lac operator to inhibit transcription in E. coli. This inhibition can be relieved by adding lactose or isopropyl-β-D-thiogalactopyranoside (IPTG).
  11354..11375   +  protein_bind   CAP binding site: CAP binding activates transcription in the presence of cAMP. E. coli catabolite activator protein
  11390..11420   +  promoter       lac promoter: promoter for the E. coli lac operon
  11424..11446   +  protein_bind   lac operator (fragment): The lac repressor binds to the lac operator to inhibit transcription in E. coli. This inhibition can be relieved by adding lactose or isopropyl-β-D-thiogalactopyranoside (IPTG). lac repressor encoded by lacI
  11489..11507   +  promoter       T3 promoter: promoter for bacteriophage T3 RNA polymerase
