[The description below was written by a language model from this plasmid's Addgene catalogue record and pLannotate feature annotations shown in this document.]
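Description:
TFORF0626 is a third-generation-style, self-inactivating lentiviral expression plasmid built on the pLX_TRC317 backbone. It overexpresses the human transcription factor CEBPZ (CCAAT/enhancer-binding protein zeta, also known as CBF2 or NOC1) in mammalian cells. It belongs to a barcoded transcription factor ORF collection in which each clone carries a unique 24-bp barcode, so individual factors can be identified in pooled overexpression screens such as directed-differentiation studies. The feature table does not annotate the barcode, so its exact position is not stated. In bacteria the plasmid is maintained through a high-copy ColE1/pUC-type origin and ampicillin resistance (AmpR), and an f1 origin is also present. The depositor warns that recombination can occur.

The viral genome is transcribed from an RSV promoter fused to a truncated HIV-1 5' LTR. This is followed by the Ψ packaging signal with a gag fragment, the Rev response element for Rev-dependent nuclear export, and a cPPT/CTS element that aids nuclear import of the reverse-transcribed genome. The genome ends in a ΔU3 3' LTR, which inactivates LTR promoter activity after integration, with an SV40 poly(A) signal downstream. Two expression units sit within the proviral region. An SV40 early promoter/origin drives puromycin N-acetyltransferase for selecting transduced cells. The strong constitutive EF-1α promoter drives the synthesized CEBPZ ORF, with a WPRE downstream to improve transcript stability and expression. A short U6 promoter fragment annotated between the ORF and WPRE is probably a residual or primer-binding sequence rather than a working Pol III promoter. The lac, T7 and T3 elements in the backbone are cloning-vector remnants.
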