Addgene plasmid #142279: TFORF0626
Purpose: Lentiviral vector for overexpressing transcription factor ORFs with unique 24-bp barcodes. Barcodes facilitate identification of transcription factors in pooled screens.
Depositing lab: Feng Zhang. Depositing organization: Broad Institute. Publication: A transcription factor atlas of directed differentiation. Joung J, Ma S, Tay T, Geiger-Schuller KR, Kirchgatterer PC, Verdine VK, Guo B, Arias-Garcia MA, Allen WE, Singh A, Kuksenko O, Abudayyeh OO, Gootenberg JS, Fu Z, Macrae RK, Buenrostro JD, Regev A, Zhang F. Cell. 2023 Jan 5;186(1):209-229.e26. doi: 10.1016/j.cell.2022.11.026. PubMed 36608654.
Backbone
  Vector backbone: pLX_TRC317
  Backbone manufacturer: Broad Institute Genetic Perturbation Platform
  Backbone size w/o insert (bp): 8264
  Vector type: Mammalian Expression, Lentiviral
  Selectable markers: Puromycin
Growth in bacteria
  Bacterial resistance: Ampicillin, 100 μg/mL
  Growth temperature: 30°C
  Growth strain: DH5alpha
  Copy number: High Copy
Gene/Insert
  Gene/Insert name: CEBPZ
  Species: H. sapiens (human)
  Insert size (bp): 3266
  Entrez Gene: CEBPZ (a.k.a. CBF, CBF2, HSP-CBF, NOC1)
  Promoter: EF1a
  Cloning method: Unknown
  Sequencing primers: 5′ GGGTGGAGACTGAAGTTAGGCCAG; 3′ CACATAGCGTAAAAGGAGCAACATAG
Terms and licenses: Academic/Nonprofit Terms; Industry Terms: Not Available to Industry
Depositor comments: NM_005760,ENST00000234170 . The transcription factor ORF portion of this plasmid was synthesized by Genewiz. Please test multiple small colonies in case of plasmid recombination. To make this collection available in a timely manner, a portion of this collection was not fully sequenced by Addgene. If an Addgene verified full plasmid sequence is not available, please contact us prior to placing an order to request the full sequence.
How to cite: TFORF0626 was a gift from Feng Zhang (Addgene plasmid # 142279 ; http://n2t.net/addgene:142279 ; RRID:Addgene_142279)
