>Addgene plasmid #142279 | TFORF0626 | depositor partial sequence | sequence record 278975 | Insert
ACCGCCACCATGGCCGCAGTCAAGGAGCCTTTGGAGTTCCATGCCAAGCGGCCTTGGCGCCCCGAGGAGG
CAGTAGAAGATCCGGACGAGGAGGATGAGGATAATACTAGTGAAGCCGAGAATGGGTTCTCCCTGGAGGA
AGTGTTACGGCTCGGAGGCACCAAGCAAGATTACCTTATGCTGGCTACTTTGGATGAGAATGAGGAAGTG
ATAGATGGAGGCAAAAAAGGAGCAATCGATGACCTTCAGCAAGGTGAATTGGAAGCATTTATTCAAAATC
TTAATTTGGCGAAGTATACAAAAGCTTCCTTAGTTGAAGAAGATGAACCAGCTGAAAAAGAAAATTCCAG
CAAAAAAGAAGTAAAAATACCTAAAATAAATAATAAAAATACAGCAGAAAGTCAAAGGACATCAGTTAAT
AAGGTGAAAAATAAGAATAGGCCAGAACCACATTCTGATGAGAATGGCAGTACCACACCGAAAGTAAAGA
AAGATAAACAGAACATCTTTGAATTTTTTGAGAGACAGACTTTGTTACTTAGGCCTGGAGGCAAATGGTA
TGATCTGGAGTACAGCAATGAATATTCTTTGAAACCCCAGCCTCAGGATGTTGTATCTAAGTACAAAACC
CTTGCTCAGAAGCTGTATCAGCATGAAATCAACTTATTCAAAAGTAAGACGAATAGTCAAAAGGGAGCCT
CTTCTACCTGGATGAAGGCAATTGTGTCATCGGGGACACTAGGTGACAGGATGGCAGCCATGATTCTTCT
TATTCAGGATGATGCCGTTCACACACTTCAGTTTGTAGAAACTCTTGTGAACCTTGTTAAAAAGAAGGGC
AGCAAACAGCAGTGCCTTATGGCCTTGGATACTTTCAAAGAGTTGCTTATCACAGACCTTTTGCCAGACA
ATCGGAAGCTGAGGATTTTCAGCCAGCGTCCTTTTGACAAACTGGAACAGTTGTCCAGTGGCAACAAGGA
CTCAAGAGATAGAAGACTGATATTATGGTATTTTGAACACCAGCTGAAACACTTAGTGGCTGAATTTGTG
CAGGTCTTAGAAACTTTAAGTCATGATACATTAGTAACCACTAAAACTCGAGCCCTTACCGTGGCTCATG
AGCTGCTTTGTAACAAGCCTGAGGAAGAAAAGGCTCTTCTTGTGCAAGTGGTAAATAAACTGGGAGATCC
TCAGAACAGAATTGCCACAAAAGCATCCCATCTGTTAGAGACATTACTTTGTAAACATCCCAATATGAAA
GGAGTTGTGTCTGGTGAAGTAGAAAGGCTACTCTTCCGCTCAAATATCAGCTCCAAAGCTCAATATTATG
CAATTTGCTTTTTAAATCAAATGGCTCTGTCCCATGAAGAAAGTGAATTGGCTAACAAATTAATAACTGT
TTACTTTTGCTTTTTTCGGACTTGTGTCAAAAAAAAAGATGTTGAATCAAAAATGCTTAGCGCCCTTTTA
ACAGGTGTGAATAGGGCATACCCTTATTCCCAGACTGGTGATGACAAAGTAAGGGAGCAGATTGACACAC
TGTTTAAAGTGTTGCATATTGTGAATTTTAATACCAGTGTCCAGGCTTTAATGTTGCTTTTCCAAGTAAT
GAATTCTCAGCAGACAATATCGGATCGATATTACACAGCATTATACAGGAAGATGTTGGATCCAGGGTTG
ATGACGTGTTCCAAGCAAGCTATGTTTCTTAACCTTGTCTACAAATCTCTGAAAGCTGACATTGTGTTGC
GCCGGGTGAAGGCTTTTGTGAAGAGGTTACTTCAAGTTACTTGTCAACAGATGCCACCATTTATATGTGG
AGCTTTATATCTTGTGTCTGAGATCCTTAAAGCAAAACCAGGTTTAAGAAGCCAACTAGATGATCATCCG
GAGTCTGATGATGAAGAAAATTTTATTGATGCAAATGATGATGAAGACATGGAAAAATTCACTGATGCAG
ACAAAGAAACAGAGATAGTGAAAAAACTTGAGACAGAGGAAACAGTTCCTGAAACTGATGTAGAAACCAA
AAAACCAGAGGTTGCTTCCTGGGTGCACTTTGATAATTTGAAAGGTGGGAAACAGTTAAATAAATACGAT
CCATTCAGTAGAAACCCTCTGTTCTGTGGAGCTGAAAATACAAGTCTTTGGGAACTCAAAAAGTTATCTG
TGCATTTTCATCCCTCCGTGGCCCTTTTTGCAAAGACCATCCTTCAGGGAAACTATATTCAGTATTCAGG
GGACCCACTGCAGGATTTCACTCTAATGAGATTTTTGGATCGATTTGTATACCGAAATCCAAAGCCCCAT
AAAGGCAAAGAAAACACAGATAGTGTTGTGATGCAGCCGAAAAGAAAACATTTTATTAAGGATATTCGTC
ATCTTCCTGTGAACAGTAAGGAGTTCCTTGCAAAAGAAGAAAGCCAAATACCAGTGGATGAAGTGTTTTT
CCACAGGTATTATAAAAAAGTTGCTGTTAAAGAGAAACAAAAACGGGATGCAGATGAAGAAAGTATAGAA
GACGTGGATGATGAAGAATTTGAAGAGCTGATTGACACATTTGAAGATGATAACTGTTTCAGCTCTGGAA
AGGATGATATGGATTTTGCTGGAAACGTGAAAAAGAGAACAAAAGGAGCTAAGGATAACACATTAGATGA
AGATTCAGAAGGTAGTGATGATGAACTTGGTAACCTGGATGACGATGAAGTTTCTTTAGGAAGTATGGAT
GATGAAGAATTTGCTGAAGTTGATGAAGATGGAGGAACATTCATGGATGTGTTAGATGATGAAAGTGAGA
GCGTTCCAGAACTTGAAGTCCACTCCAAAGTCAGTACTAAGAAAAGCAAGAGAAAAGGTACAGATGATTT
TGACTTTGCTGGCTCATTTCAAGGGCCAAGAAAAAAGAAAAGAAACTTAAATGATTCCAGCCTATTTGTA
TCTGCTGAAGAGTTTGGCCATCTATTGGATGAAAATATGGGATCCAAGTTTGATAACATTGGCATGAATG
CCATGGCTAACAAAGATAATGCAAGTCTCAAACAGCTTAGATGGGAGGCTGAACGTGATGACTGGCTACA
CAACAGAGATGCAAAAAGTATCATCAAGAAAAAGAAACATTTTAAAAAGAAGAGGATTAAAACCACTCAA
AAAACTAAAAAACAAAGGAAATAGTAATGAACTAGTCCGTAACTTGAAAGTATTTCGATTTCTTGGCTTT
ATATATCTTGTGGAAAGGACGATCCGCGGTCGGGTAAGTACAATTA
