>Addgene plasmid #142279 | TFORF0626 | depositor partial sequence | sequence record 278976 | Barcode
TCCGCGGTCGGGTAAGTACAATTA
